>Addgene plasmid #108837 | pBW1309_pCAG-PV1-FKBP-L1-CTD-ENTRY-BGHpA | depositor full sequence | sequence record 205118 | Full Sequence
CCCAAGCTTGGCGTAATCATGGTCATAGCTGTTTCCTGTGTGAAATTGTTATCCGCTCACAATTCCACAC
AACATACGAGCCGGAAGCATAAAGTGTAAAGCCTGGGGTGCCTAATGAGTGAGCTAACTCACATTAATTG
CGTTGCGCTCACTGCCCGCTTTCCAGTCGGGAAACCTGTCGTGCCAGCGGATCCGCATCTCAATTAGTCA
GCAACCATAGTCCCGCCCCTAACTCCGCCCAGTTCCGCCCATTCTCCGCCCCATGGCTGACTAATTTTTT
TTATTTATGCAGAGGCCGAGGCCGCCTCGGCCTCTGAGCTATTCCAGAAGTAGTGAGGAGGCTTTTTTGG
AGGCCTAGGCTTTTGCAAAAAGCTAACTTGTTTATTGCAGCTTATAATGGTTACAAATAAAGCAATAGCA
TCACAAATTTCACAAATAAAGCATTTTTTTCACTGCATTCTAGTTGTGGTTTGTCCAAACTCATCAATGT
ATCTTATCATGTCTGGATCCGCTGCATTAATGAATCGGCCAACGCGCGGGGAGAGGCGGTTTGCGTATTG
GGCGCTCTTCCGCTTCCTCGCTCACTGACTCGCTGCGCTCGGTCGTTCGGCTGCGGCGAGCGGTATCAGC
TCACTCAAAGGCGGTAATACGGTTATCCACAGAATCAGGGGATAACGCAGGAAAGAACATGTGAGCAAAA
GGCCAGCAAAAGGCCAGGAACCGTAAAAAGGCCGCGTTGCTGGCGTTTTTCCATAGGCTCCGCCCCCCTG
ACGAGCATCACAAAAATCGACGCTCAAGTCAGAGGTGGCGAAACCCGACAGGACTATAAAGATACCAGGC
GTTTCCCCCTGGAAGCTCCCTCGTGCGCTCTCCTGTTCCGACCCTGCCGCTTACCGGATACCTGTCCGCC
TTTCTCCCTTCGGGAAGCGTGGCGCTTTCTCATAGCTCACGCTGTAGGTATCTCAGTTCGGTGTAGGTCG
TTCGCTCCAAGCTGGGCTGTGTGCACGAACCCCCCGTTCAGCCCGACCGCTGCGCCTTATCCGGTAACTA
TCGTCTTGAGTCCAACCCGGTAAGACACGACTTATCGCCACTGGCAGCAGCCACTGGTAACAGGATTAGC
AGAGCGAGGTATGTAGGCGGTGCTACAGAGTTCTTGAAGTGGTGGCCTAACTACGGCTACACTAGAAGAA
CAGTATTTGGTATCTGCGCTCTGCTGAAGCCAGTTACCTTCGGAAAAAGAGTTGGTAGCTCTTGATCCGG
CAAACAAACCACCGCTGGTAGCGGTGGTTTTTTTGTTTGCAAGCAGCAGATTACGCGCAGAAAAAAAGGA
TCTCAAGAAGATCCTTTGATCTTTTCTACGGGGTCTGACGCTCAGTGGAACGAAAACTCACGTTAAGGGA
TTTTGGTCATGAGATTATCAAAAAGGATCTTCACCTAGATCCTTTTAAATTAAAAATGAAGTTTTAAATC
AATCTAAAGTATATATGAGTAAACTTGGTCTGACAGTTACCAATGCTTAATCAGTGAGGCACCTATCTCA
GCGATCTGTCTATTTCGTTCATCCATAGTTGCCTGACTCCCCGTCGTGTAGATAACTACGATACGGGAGG
GCTTACCATCTGGCCCCAGTGCTGCAATGATACCGCGAGACCCACGCTCACCGGCTCCAGATTTATCAGC
AATAAACCAGCCAGCCGGAAGGGCCGAGCGCAGAAGTGGTCCTGCAACTTTATCCGCCTCCATCCAGTCT
ATTAATTGTTGCCGGGAAGCTAGAGTAAGTAGTTCGCCAGTTAATAGTTTGCGCAACGTTGTTGCCATTG
CTACAGGCATCGTGGTGTCACGCTCGTCGTTTGGTATGGCTTCATTCAGCTCCGGTTCCCAACGATCAAG
GCGAGTTACATGATCCCCCATGTTGTGCAAAAAAGCGGTTAGCTCCTTCGGTCCTCCGATCGTTGTCAGA
AGTAAGTTGGCCGCAGTGTTATCACTCATGGTTATGGCAGCACTGCATAATTCTCTTACTGTCATGCCAT
CCGTAAGATGCTTTTCTGTGACTGGTGAGTACTCAACCAAGTCATTCTGAGAATAGTGTATGCGGCGACC
GAGTTGCTCTTGCCCGGCGTCAATACGGGATAATACCGCGCCACATAGCAGAACTTTAAAAGTGCTCATC
ATTGGAAAACGTTCTTCGGGGCGAAAACTCTCAAGGATCTTACCGCTGTTGAGATCCAGTTCGATGTAAC
CCACTCGTGCACCCAACTGATCTTCAGCATCTTTTACTTTCACCAGCGTTTCTGGGTGAGCAAAAACAGG
AAGGCAAAATGCCGCAAAAAAGGGAATAAGGGCGACACGGAAATGTTGAATACTCATACTCTTCCTTTTT
CAATATTATTGAAGCATTTATCAGGGTTATTGTCTCATGAGCGGATACATATTTGAATGTATTTAGAAAA
ATAAACAAATAGGGGTTCCGCGCACATTTCCCCGAAAAGTGCCACCTGGGTCGACATTGATTATTGACTA
GTTATTAATAGTAATCAATTACGGGGTCATTAGTTCATAGCCCATATATGGAGTTCCGCGTTACATAACT
TACGGTAAATGGCCCGCCTGGCTGACCGCCCAACGACCCCCGCCCATTGACGTCAATAATGACGTATGTT
CCCATAGTAACGCCAATAGGGACTTTCCATTGACGTCAATGGGTGGAGTATTTACGGTAAACTGCCCACT
TGGCAGTACATCAAGTGTATCATATGCCAAGTACGCCCCCTATTGACGTCAATGACGGTAAATGGCCCGC
CTGGCATTATGCCCAGTACATGACCTTATGGGACTTTCCTACTTGGCAGTACATCTACGTATTAGTCATC
GCTATTACCATGGTCGAGGTGAGCCCCACGTTCTGCTTCACTCTCCCCATCTCCCCCCCCTCCCCACCCC
CAATTTTGTATTTATTTATTTTTTAATTATTTTGTGCAGCGATGGGGGCGGGGGGGGGGGGGGCGCGCGC
CAGGCGGGGCGGGGCGGGGCGAGGGGCGGGGCGGGGCGAGGCGGAAAGGTGCGGCGGCAGCCAATCAGAG
CGGCGCGCTCCGAAAGTTTCCTTTTATGGCGAGGCGGCGGCGGCGGCGGCCCTATAAAAAGCGAAGCGCG
CGGCGGGCGGGAGTCGCTGCGTTGCCTTCGCCCCGTGCCCCGCTCCGCGCCGCCTCGCGCCGCCCGCCCC
GGCTCTGACTGACCGCGTTACTCCCACAGGTGAGCGGGCGGGACGGCCCTTCTCCTCCGGGCTGTAATTA
GCGCTTGGTTTAATGACGGCTCGTTTCTTTTCTGTGGCTGCGTGAAAGCCTTAAAGGGCTCCGGGAGGGC
CCTTTGTGCGGGGGGGAGCGGCTCGGGGGGTGCGTGCGTGTGTGTGTGCGTGGGGAGCGCCGCGTGCGGC
TCCGCGCTGCCCGGCGGCTGTGAGCGCTGCGGGCGCGGCGCGGGGCTTTGTGCGCTCCGCAGTGTGCGCG
AGGGGAGCGCGGCCGGGGGCGGTGCCCCGCGGTGCGGGGGGGGCTGCGAGGGGAACAAAGGCTGCGTGCG
GGGTGTGTGCGTGGGGGGGTGAGCAGGGGGTGTGGGCGCGGCGGTCGGGCTGTAACCCCCCCCTGCACCC
CCCTCCCCGAGTTGCTGAGCACGGCCCGGCTTCGGGTGCGGGGCTCCGTACGGGGCGTGGCGCGGGGCTC
GCCGTGCCGGGCGGGGGGTGGCGGCAGGTGGGGGTGCCGGGCGGGGCGGGGCCGCCTCGGGCCGGGGAGG
GCTCGGGGGAGGGGCGCGGCGGCCCCCGGAGCGCCGGCGGCTGTCGAGGCGCGGCGAGCCGCAGCCATTG
CCTTTTATGGTAATCGTGCGAGAGGGCGCAGGGACTTCCTTTGTCCCAAATCTGTGCGGAGCCGAAATCT
GGGAGGCGCCGCCGCACCCCCTCTAGCGGGCGCGGGGCGAAGCGGTGCGGCGCCGGCAGGAAGGAAATGG
GCGGGGAGGGCCTTCGTGCGTCGCCGCGCCGCCGTCCCCTTCTCCCTCTCCAGCCTCGGGGCTGTCCGCG
GGGGGACGGCTGCCTTCGGGGGGGACGGGGCAGGGCGGGGTTCGGCTTCTGGCGTGTGACCGGCGGCTCT
AGAGCCTCTGCTAACCATGTTCATGCCTTCTTCTTTTTCCTACAGCTCCTGGGCAACGTGCTGGTTATTG
TGCTGTCTCATCATTTTGGCAAAGAATTGATTAATTCGAGCGAAGGCGCGCCCATTACTCGCATCCATTC
TCAGGCTGTCTCGTCTCGTCTCGCACGCGTGCCGCCACCATGTCTAGAGGAGTGCAGGTGGAAACCATCT
CCCCAGGAGACGGGCGCACCTTCCCCAAGCGCGGCCAGACCTGCGTGGTGCACTACACCGGGATGCTTGA
AGATGGAAAGAAATTTGATTCCTCCCGGGACAGAAACAAGCCCTTTAAGTTTATGCTAGGCAAGCAGGAG
GTGATCCGAGGCTGGGAAGAAGGGGTTGCCCAGATGAGTGTGGGTCAGAGAGCCAAACTGACTATATCTC
CAGATTATGCCTATGGTGCCACTGGGCACCCAGGCATCATCCCACCACATGCCACTCTCGTCTTCGATGT
GGAGCTTCTAAAACTGGAATCCGGAGGGTCTGGCTCCGGATCAAGTGGTGGCAGCGGTACCAAGTCTACG
AATTCCTGTGCCTTCTAGTTGCCAGCCATCTGTTGTTTGCCCCTCCCCCGTGCCTTCCTTGACCCTGGAA
GGTGCCACTCCCACTGTCCTTTCCTAATAAAATGAGGAAATTGCATCGCATTGTCTGAGTAGGTGTCATT
CTATTCTGGGGGGTGGGGTGGGGCAGGACAGCAAGGGGGAGGATTGGGAAGACAATAGCAGGCATGCTGG
GGATGCGGTGGGCTCTATGGCTTCTGAGGCGGAAAGAACCAGCTGGGGCTCTAGGGGGTATCCCCACGCG
CCCTGTAGCGTGTACCGCTGGGAGTTCGTAGACGGAAACAAACGCAGAATCCAAGCGCGGCCGCCCAGGA
TACATAGATTACCACAACTCCGAGCCCTTCCACCGCTAGCGCACTCCTCAGGTGCAGGCTGCCTATCAGA
AGGTGGTGGCTGGTGTGGCCAATGCCCTGGCTCACAAATACCACTGAGATCTTTTTCCCTCTGCCAAAAA
TTATGGGGACATCATGAAGCCCCTTGAGCATCTGACTTCTGGCTAATAAAGGAAATTTATTTTCATTGCA
ATAGTGTGTTGGAATTTTTTGTGTCTCTCACTCGGAAGGACATATGGGAGGGCAAATCATTTAAAACATC
AGAATGAGTATTTGGTTTAGAGTTTGGCAACATATGCCCATATGCTGGCTGCCATGAACAAAGGTTGGCT
ATAAAGAGGTCATCAGTATATGAAACAGCCCCCTGCTGTCCATTCCTTATTCCATAGAAAAGCCTTGACT
TGAGGTTAGATTTTTTTTATATTTTGTTTTGTGTTATTTTTTTCTTTAACATCCCTAAAATTTTCCTTAC
ATGTTTTACTAGCCAGATTTTTCCTCCTCTCCTGACTACTCCCAGTCATAGCTGTCCCTCTTCTCTTATG
GAGATCCCTCGACCTGCAG
Features (pLannotate 1.2.2; 19 found; start..end, strand, type, name):
     46..62      -  protein_bind   lac operator: The lac repressor binds to the lac operator to inhibit transcription in E. coli. This inhibition can be relieved by adding lactose or isopropyl-β-D-thiogalactopyranoside (IPTG). lac repressor encoded by lacI
     70..100     -  promoter       lac promoter: promoter for the E. coli lac operon
    115..136     -  protein_bind   CAP binding site: CAP binding activates transcription in the presence of cAMP. E. coli catabolite activator protein
    149..188     -  CDS            lacI (fragment): lac repressor; lacI; The lac repressor binds to the lac operator to inhibit transcription in E. coli. This inhibition can be relieved by adding lactose or isopropyl-β-D-thiogalactopyranoside (IPTG).
    195..217     +  promoter       SV40 promoter (fragment): SV40 enhancer and early promoter
    221..355     +  rep_origin     SV40 ori: SV40 origin of replication
    375..509     +  polyA_signal   SV40 poly(A) signal: SV40 polyadenylation signal
    511..565     -  CDS            lacI (fragment): lac repressor; lacI; The lac repressor binds to the lac operator to inhibit transcription in E. coli. This inhibition can be relieved by adding lactose or isopropyl-β-D-thiogalactopyranoside (IPTG).
    748..1336    -  rep_origin     ori: high-copy-number ColE1/pMB1/pBR322/pUC origin of replication
   1507..2367    -  CDS            AmpR: β-lactamase; bla; confers resistance to ampicillin, carbenicillin, and related antibiotics
   2368..2472    -  promoter       AmpR promoter: bla
   2503..2882    +  enhancer       CMV enhancer: human cytomegalovirus immediate early enhancer
   2884..3159    +  promoter       chicken β-actin promoter: No description available
   3160..4175    +  intron         chimeric intron: chimera between introns from chicken β-actin and rabbit β-globin
   4319..4639    +  CDS            DmrB: F36V mutant of FK506-binding protein FKBP12 binds synthetic ligands that do not bind wild-type FKBP
   4696..4920    +  polyA_signal   bGH poly(A) signal: bovine growth hormone polyadenylation signal
   4924..4945    +  promoter       SV40 promoter (fragment): SV40 enhancer and early promoter
   5083..5154    +  CDS            HBB (fragment): HBB_PONPY - Experimental evidence at transcript level: Swiss-Prot protein existence level 2. Involved in oxygen transport from the lung to the various peripheral tissues. From Pongo pygmaeus (Bornean orangutan).
   5225..5280    +  polyA_signal   β-globin poly(A) signal: rabbit β-globin polyadenylation signal (Gil and Proudfoot, 1987)
