[The description below was written by a language model from this plasmid's Addgene catalogue record and pLannotate feature annotations shown in this document.]
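Description:
pBW1309_pCAG-PV1-FKBP-L1-CTD-ENTRY-BGHpA is an empty entry vector built on the pCAGGS mammalian expression backbone, designed so that a protein fragment of interest can be cloned in frame behind an FKBP domain. It is propagated in E. coli through a high-copy ColE1/pUC-type origin with ampicillin selection from the β-lactamase gene. The backbone also carries remnants typical of pCAGGS-derived plasmids: lac promoter/operator pieces, short lacI fragments, an SV40 origin, and an SV40 polyadenylation signal. No mammalian selection marker is annotated.

The expression cassette is driven by the CAG promoter, composed of the CMV immediate-early enhancer, the chicken β-actin promoter and a chimeric β-actin/β-globin intron, which gives strong constitutive expression in many mammalian cell types. Downstream sits the FKBP coding sequence, followed by a short interval that, judging from the plasmid name, contains a linker (L1) and the entry site, and then the bGH polyadenylation signal. The automated annotation matched the FKBP region to DmrB, the F36V variant of FKBP12, whereas the catalogue entry simply calls it FKBP; the record does not settle which form is present. A residual rabbit β-globin fragment and poly(A) signal from the parental vector lie beyond the bGH terminator. The "PV1" element in the name is not defined in the record or annotated.

Inserts are placed between KpnI and EcoRI so that they receive an N-terminal FKBP tag. The associated work concerns chemical- and light-inducible recombinases in mammalian cells and mice. This suggests the vector is used to fuse C-terminal fragments of split proteins to a ligand-responsive dimerization domain, allowing reconstitution with a partner fusion on small-molecule addition.
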