Addgene plasmid #108837: pBW1309_pCAG-PV1-FKBP-L1-CTD-ENTRY-BGHpA
Purpose: (Empty Backbone) Insert protein fragment into KpnI/EcoRI to fuse to FKBP tag on N-terminus
Depositing lab: Wilson Wong. Depositing organization: Boston University Main Campus. Publication: High-performance chemical- and light-inducible recombinases in mammalian cells and mice. Weinberg BH, Cho JH, Agarwal Y, Pham NTH, Caraballo LD, Walkosz M, Ortega C, Trexler M, Tague N, Law B, Benman WKJ, Letendre J, Beal J, Wong WW. Nat Commun. 2019 Oct 24;10(1):4845. doi: 10.1038/s41467-019-12800-7. PubMed 31649244.
Backbone
  Vector backbone: pCAGGS
  Vector type: Mammalian Expression, Synthetic Biology
  Tag / fusion protein: FKBP (N terminal on backbone)
Growth in bacteria
  Bacterial resistance: Ampicillin, 100 μg/mL
  Growth temperature: 37°C
  Growth strain: NEB Stable
  Copy number: High Copy
Gene/Insert
  Gene/Insert name: None
  Tag / fusion protein: FKBP (N terminal on backbone)
Terms and licenses: Academic/Nonprofit Terms; Industry Terms: Not Available to Industry
Depositor comments: Please visit https://www.biorxiv.org/content/10.1101/747121v1 for bioRxiv preprint.
How to cite: pBW1309_pCAG-PV1-FKBP-L1-CTD-ENTRY-BGHpA was a gift from Wilson Wong (Addgene plasmid # 108837 ; http://n2t.net/addgene:108837 ; RRID:Addgene_108837)
