>Addgene plasmid #108837 | pBW1309_pCAG-PV1-FKBP-L1-CTD-ENTRY-BGHpA | addgene partial sequence | sequence record 217887 | Addgene Partial NGS Result
TGCACCCCCCTCCCCGAGTTGCTGAGCACGGCCCGGCTTCGGGTGCGGGGCTCCGTACGGGGCGTGGCGC
GGGGCTCGCCGTGCCGGGCGGGGGGTGGCGGCAGGTGGGGGTGCCGGGCGGGGCGGGGCCGCCTCGGGCC
GGGGAGGGCTCGGGGGAGGGGCGCGGCGGCCCCCGGAGCGCCGGCGGCTGTCGAGGCGCGGCGAGCCGCA
GCCATTGCCTTTTATGGTAATCGTGCGAGAGGGCGCAGGGACTTCCTTTGTCCCAAATCTGTGCGGAGCC
GAAATCTGGGAGGCGCCGCCGCACCCCCTCTAGCGGGCGCGGGGCGAAGCGGTGCGGCGCCGGCAGGAAG
GAAATGGGCGGGGAGGGCCTTCGTGCGTCGCCGCGCCGCCGTCCCCTTCTCCCTCTCCAGCCTCGGGGCT
GTCCGCGGGGGGACGGCTGCCTTCGGGGGGGACGGGGCAGGGCGGGGTTCGGCTTCTGGCGTGTGACCGG
CGGCTCTAGAGCCTCTGCTAACCATGTTCATGCCTTCTTCTTTTTCCTACAGCTCCTGGGCAACGTGCTG
GTTATTGTGCTGTCTCATCATTTTGGCAAAGAATTGATTAATTCGAGCGAAGGCGCGCCCATTACTCGCA
TCCATTCTCAGGCTGTCTCGTCTCGTCTCGCACGCGTGCCGCCACCATGTCTAGAGGAGTGCAGGTGGAA
ACCATCTCCCCAGGAGACGGGCGCACCTTCCCCAAGCGCGGCCAGACCTGCGTGGTGCACTACACCGGGA
TGCTTGAAGATGGAAAGAAATTTGATTCCTCCCGGGACAGAAACAAGCCCTTTAAGTTTATGCTAGGCAA
GCAGGAGGTGATCCGAGGCTGGGAAGAAGGGGTTGCCCAGATGAGTGTGGGTCAGAGAGCCAAACTGACT
ATATCTCCAGATTATGCCTATGGTGCCACTGGGCACCCAGGCATCATCCCACCACATGCCACTCTCGTCT
TCGATGTGGAGCTTCTAAAACTGGAATCCGGAGGGTCTGGCTCCGGATCAAGTGGTGGCAGCGGTACCAA
GTCTACGAATTCCTGTGCCTTCTAGTTGCCAGCCATCTGTTGTTTGCCCCTCCCCCGTGCCTTCCTTGAC
CCTGGAAGGTGCCACTCCCACTGTCCTTTCCTAATAAAATGAGGAAATTGCATCGCATTGTCTGAGTAGG
TGTCATTCTATTCTGGGGGGTGGGGTGGGGCAGGACAGCAAGGGGGAGGATTGGGAAGACAATAGCAGGC
ATGCTGGGGATGCGGTGGGCTCTATGGCTTCTGAGGCGGAAAGAACCAGCTGGGGCTCTAGGGGGTATCC
CCACGCGCCCTGTAGCGTGTACCGCTGGGAGTTCGTAGACGGAAACAAACGCAGAATCCAAGCGCGGCCG
CCCAGGATACATAGATTACCACAACTCCGAGCCCTTCCACCGCTAGCGCACTCCTCAGGTGCAGGCTGCC
TATCAGAAGGTGGTGGCTGGTGTGGCCAATGCCCTGGCTCACAAATACCACTGAGATCTTTTTCCCTCTG
CCAAAAATTATGGGGACATCATGAAGCCCCTTGAGCATCTGACTTCTGGCTAATAAAGGAAATTTATTTT
CATTGCAATAGTGTGTTGGAATTTTTTGTGTCTCTCACTCGGAAGGACATATGGGAGGGCAAATCATTTA
AAACATCAGAATGAGTATTTGGTTTAGAGTTTGGCAACATATGCCCATATGCTGGCTGCCATGAACAAAG
GTTGGCTATAAAGAGGTCATCAGTATATGAAACAGCCCCCTGCTGTCCATTCCTTATTCCATAGAAAAGC
CTTGACTTGAGGTTAGATTTTTTTTATATTTTGTTTTGTGTTATTTTTTTCTTTAACATCCCTAAAATTT
TCCTTACATGTTTTACTAGCCAGATTTTTCCTCCTCTCCTGACTACTCCCAGTCATAGCTGTCCCTCTTC
TCTTATGGAGATCCCTCGACCTGCAGCCCAAGCTTGGCGTAATCATGGTCATAGCTGTTTCCTGTGTGAA
ATTGTTATCCGCTCACAATTCCACACAACATACGAGCCGGAAGCATAAAGTGTAAAGCCTGGGGTGCCTA
ATGAGTGAGCTAACTCACATTAATTGCGTTGCGCTCACTGCCCGCTTTCCAGTCGGGAAACCTGTCGTGC
CAGCGGATCCGCATCTCAATTAGTCAGCAACCATAGTCCCGCCCCTAACTCCGCCCAGTTCCGCCCATTC
TCCGCCCCATGGCTGACTAATTTTTTTTATTTATGCAGAGGCCGAGGCCGCCTCGGCCTCTGAGCTATTC
CAGAAGTAGTGAGGAGGCTTTTTTGGAGGCCTAGGCTTTTGCAAAAAGCTAACTTGTTTATTGCAGCTTA
TAATGGTTACAAATAAAGCAATAGCATCACAAATTTCACAAATAAAGCATTTTTTTCACTGCATTCTAGT
TGTGGTTTGTCCAAACTCATCAATGTATCTTATCATGTCTGGATCCGCTGCATTAATGAATCGGCCAACG
CGCGGGGAGAGGCGGTTTGCGTATTGGGCGCTCTTCCGCTTCCTCGCTCACTGACTCGCTGCGCTCGGTC
GTTCGGCTGCGGCGAGCGGTATCAGCTCACTCAAAGGCGGTAATACGGTTATCCACAGAATCAGGGGATA
ACGCAGGAAAGAACATGTGAGCAAAAGGCCAGCAAAAGGCCAGGAACCGTAAAAAGGCCGCGTTGCTGGC
GTTTTTCCATAGGCTCCGCCCCCCTGACGAGCATCACAAAAATCGACGCTCAAGTCAGAGGTGGCGAAAC
CCGACAGGACTATAAAGATACCAGGCGTTTCCCCCTGGAAGCTCCCTCGTGCGCTCTCCTGTTCCGACCC
TGCCGCTTACCGGATACCTGTCCGCCTTTCTCCCTTCGGGAAGCGTGGCGCTTTCTCATAGCTCACGCTG
TAGGTATCTCAGTTCGGTGTAGGTCGTTCGCTCCAAGCTGGGCTGTGTGCACGAACCCCCCGTTCAGCCC
GACCGCTGCGCCTTATCCGGTAACTATCGTCTTGAGTCCAACCCGGTAAGACACGACTTATCGCCACTGG
CAGCAGCCACTGGTAACAGGATTAGCAGAGCGAGGTATGTAGGCGGTGCTACAGAGTTCTTGAAGTGGTG
GCCTAACTACGGCTACACTAGAAGAACAGTATTTGGTATCTGCGCTCTGCTGAAGCCAGTTACCTTCGGA
AAAAGAGTTGGTAGCTCTTGATCCGGCAAACAAACCACCGCTGGTAGCGGTGGTTTTTTTGTTTGCAAGC
AGCAGATTACGCGCAGAAAAAAAGGATCTCAAGAAGATCCTTTGATCTTTTCTACGGGGTCTGACGCTCA
GTGGAACGAAAACTCACGTTAAGGGATTTTGGTCATGAGATTATCAAAAAGGATCTTCACCTAGATCCTT
TTAAATTAAAAATGAAGTTTTAAATCAATCTAAAGTATATATGAGTAAACTTGGTCTGACAGTTACCAAT
GCTTAATCAGTGAGGCACCTATCTCAGCGATCTGTCTATTTCGTTCATCCATAGTTGCCTGACTCCCCGT
CGTGTAGATAACTACGATACGGGAGGGCTTACCATCTGGCCCCAGTGCTGCAATGATACCGCGAGACCCA
CGCTCACCGGCTCCAGATTTATCAGCAATAAACCAGCCAGCCGGAAGGGCCGAGCGCAGAAGTGGTCCTG
CAACTTTATCCGCCTCCATCCAGTCTATTAATTGTTGCCGGGAAGCTAGAGTAAGTAGTTCGCCAGTTAA
TAGTTTGCGCAACGTTGTTGCCATTGCTACAGGCATCGTGGTGTCACGCTCGTCGTTTGGTATGGCTTCA
TTCAGCTCCGGTTCCCAACGATCAAGGCGAGTTACATGATCCCCCATGTTGTGCAAAAAAGCGGTTAGCT
CCTTCGGTCCTCCGATCGTTGTCAGAAGTAAGTTGGCCGCAGTGTTATCACTCATGGTTATGGCAGCACT
GCATAATTCTCTTACTGTCATGCCATCCGTAAGATGCTTTTCTGTGACTGGTGAGTACTCAACCAAGTCA
TTCTGAGAATAGTGTATGCGGCGACCGAGTTGCTCTTGCCCGGCGTCAATACGGGATAATACCGCGCCAC
ATAGCAGAACTTTAAAAGTGCTCATCATTGGAAAACGTTCTTCGGGGCGAAAACTCTCAAGGATCTTACC
GCTGTTGAGATCCAGTTCGATGTAACCCACTCGTGCACCCAACTGATCTTCAGCATCTTTTACTTTCACC
AGCGTTTCTGGGTGAGCAAAAACAGGAAGGCAAAATGCCGCAAAAAAGGGAATAAGGGCGACACGGAAAT
GTTGAATACTCATACTCTTCCTTTTTCAATATTATTGAAGCATTTATCAGGGTTATTGTCTCATGAGCGG
ATACATATTTGAATGTATTTAGAAAAATAAACAAATAGGGGTTCCGCGCACATTTCCCCGAAAAGTGCCA
CCTGGGTCGACATTGATTATTGACTAGTTATTAATAGTAATCAATTACGGGGTCATTAGTTCATAGCCCA
TATATGGAGTTCCGCGTTACATAACTTACGGTAAATGGCCCGCCTGGCTGACCGCCCAACGACCCCCGCC
CATTGACGTCAATAATGACGTATGTTCCCATAGTAACGCCAATAGGGACTTTCCATTGACGTCAATGGGT
GGAGTATTTACGGTAAACTGCCCACTTGGCAGTACATCAAGTGTATCATATGCCAAGTACGCCCCCTATT
GACGTCAATGACGGTAAATGGCCCGCCTGGCATTATGCCCAGTACATGACCTTATGGGACTTTCCTACTT
GGCAGTACATCTACGTATTAGTCATCGCTATTACCATGGTCGAGGTGAGCCCCACGTTCTGCTTCACTCT
CCCCATCTCCCCCCCCTCCCCACCCCCAATTTTGTATTTATTTATTTTTTAATTATTTTGTGCAGCGATG
GGGGCGGG
